>Addgene plasmid #22996 | Mad WT | addgene partial sequence | sequence record 28900 | 22996 with SP6
CCGCCATGGACTACAAGGACGATGATGACAAGGGCGAATTCATGGACACCGACGATGTGGAATCGAACAC
CAGCAGCGCGATGTCCACACTGGGCTCGCTATTCTCCTTCACATCGCCGGCGGTGAAGAAGCTGCTGGGC
TGGAAACAGGGTGACGAAGAGGAGAAGTGGGCGGAGAAGGCCGTCGACAGTCTGGTGAAGAAGTTGAAGA
AGCGCAAGGGCGCCATCGAGGAGCTGGAGCGTGCGCTCTCCTGTCCCGGTCAGCCCTCGAAGTGTGTCAC
CATTCCACGCTCGCTGGACGGACGATTACAGGTCTCCCATCGCAAGGGTCTGCCGCATGTGATCTACTGC
CGCGTGTGGCGCTGGCCAGATCTGCAGTCGCACCACGAACTGAAGCCACTCGAACTGTGCCAGTATCCGT
TCAGCGCCAAGCAGAAGGAGGTGTGCATCAATCCGTATCACTATAAGCGCGTGGAGAGTCCGGTGCTCCC
GCCAGTACTCGTTCCTCGCCACTCGGAATTTGCGCCCGGTCACTCGATGCTGCAGTTCAACCATGTGGCC
GAGCCCAGTATGCCGCACAATGTGAGCTACTCGAACAGTGGATTCAACTCGNACAGCTTGAGCACCAGCA
ACACATCGGTGGGCAGTCC
