[The description below was written by a language model from this plasmid's Addgene catalogue record.]
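Description:
Mad WT is a mammalian expression plasmid built on the pCS2 backbone (about 4.1 kb without insert) that carries the wild-type coding sequence of Drosophila melanogaster Mad (Mothers against dpp, CG12399), the fly homologue of the BMP-responsive Smad1 transcription factor. The roughly 1.3 kb insert was placed between BamHI and XbaI sites, both of which remain intact, and carries an N-terminal FLAG epitope so the protein can be detected or immunoprecipitated with anti-FLAG antibodies. The plasmid is maintained in E. coli under ampicillin selection; its copy number is not recorded.

No feature table is provided and the record does not name the promoter. pCS2-family vectors generally drive expression from a CMV-derived (simian CMV IE94) promoter with an SV40 polyadenylation signal, and include an upstream SP6 promoter that allows in vitro synthesis of capped sense mRNA for embryo microinjection. The listing of SP6 and T7 as the flanking sequencing primers is consistent with that layout, but these elements are not itemised for this particular plasmid.

The "WT" designation suggests that the construct serves as the unmutated reference form of the protein. The associated work concerns the requirement for Mad in Wingless signalling during wing development and segment patterning in Drosophila, so the plasmid is suited to expressing tagged Mad in cultured cells, or potentially as an mRNA template, to study its regulation and its role in integrating BMP/Dpp and Wingless pathway inputs.
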