Addgene plasmid #22996: Mad WT
Depositing lab: Edward De Robertis. Depositing organization: University of California, Los Angeles (UCLA). Publication: Mad is required for wingless signaling in wing development and segment patterning in Drosophila. Eivers E, Fuentealba LC, Sander V, Clemens JC, Hartnett L, De Robertis EM. PLoS One. 2009 . 4(8):e6543. 10.1371/journal.pone.0006543 PubMed 19657393.
Backbone
  Vector backbone: pCS2
  Backbone size w/o insert (bp): 4096
  Vector type: Mammalian Expression
Growth in bacteria
  Bacterial resistance: Ampicillin, 100 μg/mL
  Growth temperature: 37°C
  Growth strain: DH5alpha
  Copy number: Unknown
Gene/Insert
  Gene/Insert name: Mad
  Species: D. melanogaster (fly)
  Insert size (bp): 1300
  Entrez Gene: Mad (a.k.a. Dmel_CG12399, 2/23, CG12399, Dmel\CG12399, E(zen)2, En(vvl), MAD, Mat, P-Mad, P-mad, PMad, Smad, Smad1, apg, c28, dMAD, dMad, l(2)K00237, l(2)k00237, mad, p-MAD, p-Mad, pMAD, pMad, pSmad)
  Tag / fusion protein: FLAG (N terminal on insert)
  Cloning method: Restriction Enzyme; 5′ cloning site BamHI (not destroyed); 3′ cloning site XbaI (not destroyed)
  Sequencing primers: 5′ SP6; 3′ T7
Terms and licenses: Academic/Nonprofit Terms; Industry Terms: Not Available to Industry
How to cite: Mad WT was a gift from Edward De Robertis (Addgene plasmid # 22996 ; http://n2t.net/addgene:22996 ; RRID:Addgene_22996)
